Addgene plasmid #168587: pDONR223 HCoV-HKU1 NSP1_stop
Purpose: Gateway-compatible Entry vector
Depositing lab: Fritz Roth. Depositing organization: Sinai Health System. Publication: A resource of human coronavirus protein-coding sequences in a flexible, multipurpose Gateway Entry clone collection. Weller B, Lin CW, Pogoutse O, Sauer M, Marin-de la Rosa N, Strobel A, Young V, Knapp JJ, Rayhan A, Falter C, Kim DK, Roth FP, Falter-Braun P. G3 (Bethesda). 2023 Jul 5;13(7):jkad105. doi: 10.1093/g3journal/jkad105. PubMed 37267226.
Backbone
  Vector backbone: pDONR223
  Backbone manufacturer: Rual et al, Genome Res. 14:2128-2135, 2004.
  Backbone size w/o insert (bp): 5005
  Vector type: Other
Growth in bacteria
  Bacterial resistance: Spectinomycin, 50 μg/mL
  Growth temperature: 37°C
  Growth strain: DH5alpha
  Copy number: Unknown
Gene/Insert
  Gene/Insert name: NSP1
  Species: Other
  Insert size (bp): 666
  Entrez Gene: ORF1ab (a.k.a. HCHV1gp1)
  Cloning method: Gateway Cloning
  Sequencing primers: 5′ m13-For; 3′ m13-Rev
Resource information
  A portion of this plasmid was derived from a plasmid made by: Falter-Braun Lab
Terms and licenses: Academic/Nonprofit Terms; Industry Terms
How to cite: pDONR223 HCoV-HKU1 NSP1_stop was a gift from Fritz Roth (Addgene plasmid # 168587 ; http://n2t.net/addgene:168587 ; RRID:Addgene_168587)
