[The description below was written by a language model from this plasmid's Addgene catalogue record and pLannotate feature annotations shown in this document.]
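Description:
pDONR223 HCoV-HKU1 NSP1_stop is a Gateway-compatible Entry clone built on the pDONR223 donor backbone and carrying the coding sequence for non-structural protein 1 (NSP1) of human coronavirus HKU1. It is a bacterial cloning plasmid rather than an expression vector. It replicates in E. coli from a high-copy ColE1/pUC-type origin and is selected with spectinomycin through the aadA (SmR) aminoglycoside adenylyltransferase gene, which sits downstream of a class 1 integron Pc promoter fragment and a short remnant of a gentamicin resistance gene. The sequenced plasmid is 3,459 nt, smaller than the listed 5,005 bp empty backbone. That difference fits the Gateway cloning method recorded, in which the insert replaces a backbone cassette.

The 666 bp insert is annotated as a fragment of the ORF1a/ORF1ab replicase polyprotein from HCoV-HKU1 isolate N1 that corresponds to NSP1. By similarity to related coronaviruses, this protein binds the 40S ribosomal subunit, shuts down host translation and promotes degradation of host mRNAs. The ORF is flanked by two attL recombination sites (annotated as attL3 and attL2), so an LR Clonase reaction can transfer it into any compatible Destination vector. The "_stop" suffix suggests a version that retains a stop codon, suited to native or N-terminally tagged expression, though the record does not state this explicitly. No promoter drives the insert in the sense direction. A T7 promoter lies just outside attL2 on the opposite strand, and rrnB T1 and T2 terminators upstream insulate the cloning site. Short lacI and lacZα fragments are backbone remnants. The plasmid belongs to a collection of human coronavirus protein-coding Entry clones intended for flexible transfer into diverse expression and assay systems.
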