Features (pLannotate 1.2.2; 12 found; start..end, strand, type, name):
     34..129     +  protein_bind   attL3: mutant version of attL; recombination site for the Gateway® LR reaction LR Clonase™
    132..797     +  CDS            R1A_CVHN1 (fragment): Experimental evidence at protein level: Swiss-Prot protein existence level 1. [Non-structural protein 1]: binds to the 40S ribosomal subunit and inhibits host translation. The nsp1-40S ribosome complex further induces an endonucleolytic cleavage near the 5'UTR of host mRNAs, targeting them for degradation. By suppressing host gene expression, nsp1 facilitates efficient viral gene expression in infected cells and evasion from host immune response (By similarity). From Human coronavirus HKU1 (isolate N1) (HCoV-HKU1).
    802..901     -  protein_bind   attL2: mutant version of attL; recombination site for the Gateway® LR reaction LR Clonase™
    919..937     -  promoter       T7 promoter: promoter for bacteriophage T7 RNA polymerase
   1127..1150    +  promoter       Pc promoter (fragment): intI1 (promoter lies within the coding sequence); class 1 integron promoter
   1326..1382    +  CDS            GmR (fragment): gentamycin acetyltransferase; aacC1; confers resistance to gentamycin
   1389..2180    +  CDS            SmR: aminoglycoside adenylyltransferase (Murphy, 1985); aadA; confers resistance to spectinomycin and streptomycin
   2273..2861    +  rep_origin     ori: high-copy-number ColE1/pMB1/pBR322/pUC origin of replication
   3044..3136    +  CDS            lacI (fragment): lac repressor; lacI; The lac repressor binds to the lac operator to inhibit transcription in E. coli. This inhibition can be relieved by adding lactose or isopropyl-β-D-thiogalactopyranoside (IPTG).
   3191..3218    -  terminator     rrnB T2 terminator: transcription terminator T2 from the E. coli rrnB gene
   3350..3393    +  terminator     rrnB T1 terminator: Escherichia coli rrnB; transcription terminator T1 from the E. coli rrnB gene
   3440..17      -  CDS            lacZα (fragment) (across the origin): LacZα fragment of β-galactosidase; lacZ fragment
>Addgene plasmid #168587 | pDONR223 HCoV-HKU1 NSP1_stop | addgene full sequence | sequence record 333810 | Addgene NGS Result
GTAAAACGACGGCCAGTCTTAAGCTCGGGCCCCAAATAATGATTTTATTTTGACTGATAGTGACCTGTTC
GTTGCAACAAATTGATGAGCAATGCTTTTTTATAATGCCAACTTTGTACAAAAAAGTTGGCATGATTAAA
ACCAGCAAATACGGTCTCGGCTTCAAGTGGGCGCCAGAATTTCGTTGGCTGCTTCCGGATGCAGCGGAGG
AGTTGGCTAGTCCTATGAAGTCAGATGAGGGTGGGTTATGCCCCTCTACTGGTCAAGCGATGGAAAGTGT
TGGATTCGTTTATGATAATCATGTGAAGATAGATTGTCGCTGCATTCTTGGACAAGAATGGCATGTGCAG
TCAAATCTTATCCGTGATATTTTTGTTCATGAAGATCTACATGTTGTAGAAGTTCTAACTAAAACAGCCG
TAAAGTCCGGTACGGCAATTTTGATCAAATCACCTTTGCATAGCTTGGGTGGTTTTCCTAAAGGGTATGT
TATGGGCTTGTTCCGTTCATACAAGACTAAACGTTATGTTGTACATCATCTTTCTATGACTACATCTACT
ACTAATTTTGGTGAAGATTTTTTGGGTTGGATTGTACCTTTTGGTTTTATGCCATCTTATGTTCACAAAT
GGTTTCAATTCTGTAGGTTGTATATTGAAGAGAGTGATTTAATAATTTCAAATTTTAAATTTGATGATTA
TGATTTTAGTGTAGAAGATGCTTATGCTGAGGTTCATGCTGAGCCTAAAGGTAAATATTCACAAAAAGCT
TATGCTTTACTTAGACAATATCGTGGTTAATACCCAACTTTCTTGTACAAAGTTGGCATTATAAGAAAGC
ATTGCTTATCAATTTGTTGCAACGAACAGGTCACTATCAGTCAAAATAAAATCATTATTTGCCATCCAGC
TGATATCCCCTATAGTGAGTCGTATTACATGGTCATAGCTGTTTCCTGGCAGCTCTGGCCCGTGTCTCAA
AATCTCTGATGTTACATTGCACAAGATAAAAATATATCATCATGCCTCCTCTAGACCAGCCAGGACAGAA
ATGCCTCGACTTCGCTGCTACCCAAGGTTGCCGGGTGACGCACACCGTGGAAACGGATGAAGGCACGAAC
CCAGTGGACATAAGCCTGTTCGGTTCGTAAGCTGTAATGCAAGTAGCGTATGCGCTCACGCAACTGGTCC
AGAACCTTGACCGAACGCAGCGGTGGTAACGGCGCAGTGGCGGTTTTCATGGCTTGTTATGACTGTTTTT
TTGGGGTACAGTCTATGCCTCGGGCATCCAAGCAGCAAGCGCGTTACGCCGTGGGTCGATGTTTGATGTT
ATGGAGCAGCAACGATGTTACGCAGCAGGGCAGTCGCCCTAAAACAAAGTTAAACATTATGAGGGAAGCG
GTGATCGCCGAAGTATCGACTCAACTATCAGAGGTAGTTGGCGTCATCGAGCGCCATCTCGAACCGACGT
TGCTGGCCGTACATTTGTACGGCTCCGCAGTGGATGGCGGCCTGAAGCCACACAGTGATATTGATTTGCT
GGTTACGGTGACCGTAAGGCTTGATGAAACAACGCGGCGAGCTTTGATCAACGACCTTTTGGAAACTTCG
GCTTCCCCTGGAGAGAGCGAGATTCTCCGCGCTGTAGAAGTCACCATTGTTGTGCACGACGACATCATTC
CGTGGCGTTATCCAGCTAAGCGCGAACTGCAATTTGGAGAATGGCAGCGCAATGACATTCTTGCAGGTAT
CTTCGAGCCAGCCACGATCGACATTGATCTGGCTATCTTGCTGACAAAAGCAAGAGAACATAGCGTTGCC
TTGGTAGGTCCAGCGGCGGAGGAACTCTTTGATCCGGTTCCTGAACAGGATCTATTTGAGGCGCTAAATG
AAACCTTAACGCTATGGAACTCGCCGCCCGACTGGGCTGGCGATGAGCGAAATGTAGTGCTTACGTTGTC
CCGCATTTGGTACAGCGCAGTAACCGGCAAAATCGCGCCGAAGGATGTCGCTGCCGACTGGGCAATGGAG
CGCCTGCCGGCCCAGTATCAGCCCGTCATACTTGAAGCTAGACAGGCTTATCTTGGACAAGAAGAAGATC
GCTTGGCCTCGCGCGCAGATCAGTTGGAAGAATTTGTCCACTACGTGAAAGGCGAGATCACCAAGGTAGT
CGGCAAATAACCCTCGAGCCACCCATGACCAAAATCCCTTAACGTGAGTTACGCGTCGTTCCACTGAGCG
TCAGACCCCGTAGAAAAGATCAAAGGATCTTCTTGAGATCCTTTTTTTCTGCGCGTAATCTGCTGCTTGC
AAACAAAAAAACCACCGCTACCAGCGGTGGTTTGTTTGCCGGATCAAGAGCTACCAACTCTTTTTCCGAA
GGTAACTGGCTTCAGCAGAGCGCAGATACCAAATACTGTTCTTCTAGTGTAGCCGTAGTTAGGCCACCAC
TTCAAGAACTCTGTAGCACCGCCTACATACCTCGCTCTGCTAATCCTGTTACCAGTGGCTGCTGCCAGTG
GCGATAAGTCGTGTCTTACCGGGTTGGACTCAAGACGATAGTTACCGGATAAGGCGCAGCGGTCGGGCTG
AACGGGGGGTTCGTGCACACAGCCCAGCTTGGAGCGAACGACCTACACCGAACTGAGATACCTACAGCGT
GAGCTATGAGAAAGCGCCACGCTTCCCGAAGGGAGAAAGGCGGACAGGTATCCGGTAAGCGGCAGGGTCG
GAACAGGAGAGCGCACGAGGGAGCTTCCAGGGGGAAACGCCTGGTATCTTTATAGTCCTGTCGGGTTTCG
CCACCTCTGACTTGAGCGTCGATTTTTGTGATGCTCGTCAGGGGGGCGGAGCCTATGGAAAAACGCCAGC
AACGCGGCCTTTTTACGGTTCCTGGCCTTTTGCTGGCCTTTTGCTCACATGTTCTTTCCTGCGTTATCCC
CTGATTCTGTGGATAACCGTATTACCGCCTTTGAGTGAGCTGATACCGCTCGCCGCAGCCGAACGACCGA
GCGCAGCGAGTCAGTGAGCGAGGAAGCGGAAGAGCGCCCAATACGCAAACCGCCTCTCCCCGCGCGTTGG
CCGATTCATTAATGCAGCTGGCACGACAGGTTTCCCGACTGGAAAGCGGGCAGTGAGCGCAACGCAATTA
ATACGCGTACCGCTAGCCAGGAAGAGTTTGTAGAAACGCAAAAAGGCCATCCGTCAGGATGGCCTTCTGC
TTAGTTTGATGCCTGGCAGTTTATGGCGGGCGTCCTGCCCGCCACCCTCCGGGCCGTTGCTTCACAACGT
TCAAATCCGCTCCCGGCGGATTTGTCCTACTCAGGAGAGCGTTCACCGACAAACAACAGATAAAACGAAA
GGCCCAGTCTTCCGACTGAGCCTTTCGTTTTATTTGATGCCTGGCAGTTCCCTACTCTCGCGTTAACGCT
AGCATGGATGTTTTCCCAGTCACGACGTT
