>Addgene plasmid #168587 | pDONR223 HCoV-HKU1 NSP1_stop | depositor partial sequence | sequence record 326796 | Inserted CDS with Stop codon
ATGATTAAAACCAGCAAATACGGTCTCGGCTTCAAGTGGGCGCCAGAATTTCGTTGGCTGCTTCCGGATG
CAGCGGAGGAGTTGGCTAGTCCTATGAAGTCAGATGAGGGTGGGTTATGCCCCTCTACTGGTCAAGCGAT
GGAAAGTGTTGGATTCGTTTATGATAATCATGTGAAGATAGATTGTCGCTGCATTCTTGGACAAGAATGG
CATGTGCAGTCAAATCTTATCCGTGATATTTTTGTTCATGAAGATCTACATGTTGTAGAAGTTCTAACTA
AAACAGCCGTAAAGTCCGGTACGGCAATTTTAATTAAATCACCTTTGCATAGCTTGGGTGGTTTTCCTAA
AGGGTATGTTATGGGCTTGTTCCGTTCATACAAGACTAAACGTTATGTTGTACATCATCTTTCTATGACT
ACATCTACTACTAATTTTGGTGAAGATTTTTTGGGTTGGATTGTACCTTTTGGTTTTATGCCATCTTATG
TTCACAAATGGTTTCAATTCTGTAGGTTGTATATTGAAGAGAGTGATTTAATAATTTCAAATTTTAAATT
TGATGATTATGATTTTAGTGTAGAAGATGCTTATGCTGAGGTTCATGCTGAGCCTAAAGGTAAATATTCA
CAAAAAGCTTATGCTTTACTTAGACAATATCGTGGTTAA
